Addgene plasmid #235221: PB-HSP16F-Cre
Purpose: Cre expression under the control of HSP16F promoter; Tet-On 3G-inducible PiggyBac system for expression in human pluripotent stem cells.
Depositing lab: Xiaojun Lian. Depositing organization: Pennsylvania State University. Publication: Ultrasound Control of Gene Expression in Human iPSCs via Heat Shock Promoters. Howells AR, Bell K, Heo H, Haideri T, Jing Y, Lian XL. Biotechnol Bioeng. 2025 Aug 20. doi: 10.1002/bit.70050. PubMed 40836509.
Backbone
  Vector backbone: XLone-Cre
  Vector type: Mammalian Expression, Cre/Lox
Growth in bacteria
  Bacterial resistance: Ampicillin, 100 μg/mL
  Growth temperature: 37°C
  Growth strain: NEB Stable
  Copy number: High Copy
Gene/Insert
  Gene/Insert name: HSP16F-Cre
Terms and licenses: Academic/Nonprofit Terms; Industry Terms: Not Available to Industry
How to cite: PB-HSP16F-Cre was a gift from Xiaojun Lian (Addgene plasmid # 235221 ; http://n2t.net/addgene:235221 ; RRID:Addgene_235221)
