[The description below was written by a language model from this plasmid's Addgene catalogue record and pLannotate feature annotations shown in this document.]
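Description:
PB-HSP16F-Cre is a PiggyBac transposon-based mammalian expression plasmid derived from the XLone-Cre backbone and intended for stable genomic integration in human pluripotent stem cells. It is propagated in E. coli through a high-copy ColE1/pUC-type origin and selected with ampicillin via the β-lactamase gene. Leftover cloning-vector elements (lacZα, lacI, rop and bom fragments, lac promoter/operator) are also detected. The automated feature table does not annotate the PiggyBac terminal repeats, so their positions cannot be confirmed from the record, although the name and stated purpose indicate a PiggyBac system that would rely on a separately supplied transposase.

The payload is bacteriophage P1 Cre recombinase, placed directly downstream of the HSP16F promoter and followed by an SV40 polyadenylation signal. The annotation identifies the promoter region as two fragments matching the C. elegans hsp16-48 heat shock promoter, so Cre transcription is meant to respond to heat stress rather than to a constitutive or doxycycline-responsive promoter. In the opposite orientation, an EF-1α core promoter drives a reverse tetracycline transactivator (annotated as an rtTA3 fragment with VP16-derived activation repeats, consistent with Tet-On 3G) followed by the blasticidin S deaminase gene and a second SV40 poly(A). This cassette is inherited from the XLone design and provides blasticidin selection of integrated cells. How the two coding regions are linked is not annotated, and no Tet-responsive promoter is detected in this construct.

The associated work concerns ultrasound control of gene expression in human iPSCs through heat shock promoters. That suggests the plasmid is used for heat-triggered Cre expression to recombine loxP-flanked reporters or genes.
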