Features (pLannotate 1.2.2; 20 found; start..end, strand, type, name):
     38..1063    +  CDS            Cre: site-specific recombinase Cre is a site-specific recombinase from bacteriophage P1. Recombination occurs at loxP sequences.
   1244..1378    -  polyA_signal   SV40 poly(A) signal: SV40 polyadenylation signal
   1695..1852    +  CDS            lacZα (fragment): LacZα fragment of β-galactosidase; lacZ fragment
   1858..1957    -  misc_feature   bom (fragment): basis of mobility region from pBR322
   2059..2094    -  CDS            rop (fragment): Rop protein, which maintains plasmids at low copy number; rop
   2189..2293    +  promoter       AmpR promoter: bla
   2294..3154    +  CDS            AmpR: β-lactamase; bla; confers resistance to ampicillin, carbenicillin, and related antibiotics
   3325..3913    +  rep_origin     ori: high-copy-number ColE1/pMB1/pBR322/pUC origin of replication
   4096..4188    +  CDS            lacI (fragment): lac repressor; lacI; The lac repressor binds to the lac operator to inhibit transcription in E. coli. This inhibition can be relieved by adding lactose or isopropyl-β-D-thiogalactopyranoside (IPTG).
   4201..4222    +  protein_bind   CAP binding site: CAP binding activates transcription in the presence of cAMP. E. coli catabolite activator protein
   4237..4267    +  promoter       lac promoter: promoter for the E. coli lac operon
   4275..4291    +  protein_bind   lac operator: The lac repressor binds to the lac operator to inhibit transcription in E. coli. This inhibition can be relieved by adding lactose or isopropyl-β-D-thiogalactopyranoside (IPTG). lac repressor encoded by lacI
   4579..4660    -  polyA_signal   SV40 poly(A) signal: SV40 polyadenylation signal
   4683..4766    -  CDS            large T antigen (fragment): large T antigen from SV40 (simian virus 40)
   4777..5175    -  CDS            BSD: blasticidin S deaminase; Aspergillus terreus BSD; confers resistance to blasticidin
   5248..5358    -  CDS            VP48: 3 tandem repeats of the minimal activation domain of herpes simplex virus VP16 (Cheng et al., 2013)
   5288..5985    -  CDS            rtTA3 (fragment): reverse tetracycline transactivator 3 activates expression from Tet-responsive promoters in the presence of doxycycline
   6038..6249    -  promoter       EF-1α core promoter: core promoter for human elongation factor EF-1α
   6321..6369    +  promoter       hsp16-48 promoter (fragment): promoter for the C. elegans heat shock protein 16-48 gene (Russnak and Candido, 1985)
   6378..6502    +  promoter       hsp16-48 promoter (fragment): promoter for the C. elegans heat shock protein 16-48 gene (Russnak and Candido, 1985)
>Addgene plasmid #235221 | PB-HSP16F-Cre | addgene full sequence | sequence record 467765 | Addgene NGS Result
CGCCACCATGGGCCCAAAGAAGAAGAGAAAGGTTTCGAATTTACTGACCGTACACCAAAATTTGCCTGCA
TTACCGGTCGATGCAACGAGTGATGAGGTTCGCAAGAACCTGATGGACATGTTCAGGGATCGCCAGGCGT
TTTCTGAGCATACCTGGAAAATGCTTCTGTCCGTTTGCCGGTCGTGGGCGGCATGGTGCAAGTTGAATAA
CCGGAAATGGTTTCCCGCAGAACCTGAAGATGTTCGCGATTATCTTCTATATCTTCAGGCGCGCGGTCTG
GCAGTAAAAACTATCCAGCAACATTTGGGCCAGCTAAACATGCTTCATCGTCGGTCCGGGCTGCCACGAC
CAAGTGACAGCAATGCTGTTTCACTGGTTATGCGGCGGATCCGAAAAGAAAACGTTGATGCCGGTGAACG
TGCAAAACAGGCTCTAGCGTTCGAACGCACTGATTTCGACCAGGTTCGTTCACTCATGGAAAATAGCGAT
CGCTGCCAGGATATACGTAATCTGGCATTTCTGGGGATTGCTTATAACACCCTGTTACGTATAGCCGAAA
TTGCCAGGATCAGGGTTAAAGATATCTCACGTACTGACGGTGGGAGAATGTTAATCCATATTGGCAGAAC
GAAAACGCTGGTTAGCACCGCAGGTGTAGAGAAGGCACTTAGCCTGGGGGTAACTAAACTGGTCGAGCGA
TGGATTTCCGTCTCTGGTGTAGCTGATGATCCGAATAACTACCTGTTTTGCCGGGTCAGAAAAAATGGTG
TTGCCGCGCCATCTGCCACCAGCCAGCTATCAACTCGCGCCCTGGAAGGGATTTTTGAAGCAACTCATCG
ATTGATTTACGGCGCTAAGGATGACTCTGGTCAGAGATACCTGGCCTGGTCTGGACACAGTGCCCGTGTC
GGAGCCGCGCGAGATATGGCCCGCGCTGGAGTTTCAATACCGGAGATCATGCAAGCTGGTGGCTGGACCA
ATGTAAATATTGTCATGAACTATATCCGTAACCTGGATAGTGAAACAGGGGCAATGGTGCGCCTGCTGGA
AGATGGCGATTAGACTAGTAGACCACCTCCCCTGCGAGCTAAGCTGGACAGCCAATGACGGGTAAGAGAG
TGACATTTTTCACTAACCTAAGACAGGAGGGCCGTCAGAGCTACTGCCTAATCCAAAGACGGGTAAAAGT
GATAAAAATGTATCACTCCAACCTAAGACAGGCGCAGCTTCCGAGGGATTTGAGATCCAGACATGATAAG
ATACATTGATGAGTTTGGACAAACCAAAACTAGAATGCAGTGAAAAAAATGCCTTATTTGTGAAATTTGT
GATGCTATTGCCTTATTTGTAACCATTATAAGCTGCAATAAACAAGTTTGATATCTATAACAAGAAAATA
TATATATAATAAGTTATCACGTAAGTAGAACATGAAATAACAATATAATTATCGTATGAGTTAAATCTTA
AAAGTCACGTAAAAGATAATCATGCGTCATTTTGACTCACGCGGTCGTTATAGTTCAAAATCAGTGACAC
TTACCGCATTGACAAGCACGCCTCACGGGAGCTCCAAGCGGCGACTGAGATGTCCTAAATGCACAGCGAC
GGATTCGCGCTATTTAGAAAGAGAGAGCAATATTTCAAGAATGCATGCGTCAATTTTACGCAGACTATCT
TTCTAGGGTTAAGAATTCACTGGCCGTCGTTTTACAACGTCGTGACTGGGAAAACCCTGGCGTTACCCAA
CTTAATCGCCTTGCAGCACATCCCCCTTTCGCCAGCTGGCGTAATAGCGAAGAGGCCCGCACCGATCGCC
CTTCCCAACAGTTGCGCAGCCTGAATGGCGAATGGCGCCTGATGCGGTATTTTCTCCTTACGCATCTGTG
CGGTATTTCACACCGCATATGGTGCACTCTCAGTACAATCTGCTCTGATGCCGCATAGTTAAGCCAGCCC
CGACACCCGCCAACACCCGCTGACGCGCCCTGACGGGCTTGTCTGCTCCCGGCATCCGCTTACAGACAAG
CTGTGACCGTCTCCGGGAGCTGCATGTGTCAGAGGTTTTCACCGTCATCACCGAAACGCGCGAGACGAAA
GGGCCTCGTGATACGCCTATTTTTATAGGTTAATGTCATGATAATAATGGTTTCTTAGACGTCAGGTGGC
ACTTTTCGGGGAAATGTGCGCGGAACCCCTATTTGTTTATTTTTCTAAATACATTCAAATATGTATCCGC
TCATGAGACAATAACCCTGATAAATGCTTCAATAATATTGAAAAAGGAAGAGTATGAGTATTCAACATTT
CCGTGTCGCCCTTATTCCCTTTTTTGCGGCATTTTGCCTTCCTGTTTTTGCTCACCCAGAAACGCTGGTG
AAAGTAAAAGATGCTGAAGATCAGTTGGGTGCACGAGTGGGTTACATCGAACTGGATCTCAACAGCGGTA
AGATCCTTGAGAGTTTTCGCCCCGAAGAACGTTTTCCAATGATGAGCACTTTTAAAGTTCTGCTATGTGG
CGCGGTATTATCCCGTATTGACGCCGGGCAAGAGCAACTCGGTCGCCGCATACACTATTCTCAGAATGAC
TTGGTTGAGTACTCACCAGTCACAGAAAAGCATCTTACGGATGGCATGACAGTAAGAGAATTATGCAGTG
CTGCCATAACCATGAGTGATAACACTGCGGCCAACTTACTTCTGACAACGATCGGAGGACCGAAGGAGCT
AACCGCTTTTTTGCACAACATGGGGGATCATGTAACTCGCCTTGATCGTTGGGAACCGGAGCTGAATGAA
GCCATACCAAACGACGAGCGTGACACCACGATGCCTGTAGCAATGGCAACAACGTTGCGCAAACTATTAA
CTGGCGAACTACTTACTCTAGCTTCCCGGCAACAATTAATAGACTGGATGGAGGCGGATAAAGTTGCAGG
ACCACTTCTGCGCTCGGCCCTTCCGGCTGGCTGGTTTATTGCTGATAAATCTGGAGCCGGTGAGCGTGGG
TCTCGCGGTATCATTGCAGCACTGGGGCCAGATGGTAAGCCCTCCCGTATCGTAGTTATCTACACGACGG
GGAGTCAGGCAACTATGGATGAACGAAATAGACAGATCGCTGAGATAGGTGCCTCACTGATTAAGCATTG
GTAACTGTCAGACCAAGTTTACTCATATATACTTTAGATTGATTTAAAACTTCATTTTTAATTTAAAAGG
ATCTAGGTGAAGATCCTTTTTGATAATCTCATGACCAAAATCCCTTAACGTGAGTTTTCGTTCCACTGAG
CGTCAGACCCCGTAGAAAAGATCAAAGGATCTTCTTGAGATCCTTTTTTTCTGCGCGTAATCTGCTGCTT
GCAAACAAAAAAACCACCGCTACCAGCGGTGGTTTGTTTGCCGGATCAAGAGCTACCAACTCTTTTTCCG
AAGGTAACTGGCTTCAGCAGAGCGCAGATACCAAATACTGTTCTTCTAGTGTAGCCGTAGTTAGGCCACC
ACTTCAAGAACTCTGTAGCACCGCCTACATACCTCGCTCTGCTAATCCTGTTACCAGTGGCTGCTGCCAG
TGGCGATAAGTCGTGTCTTACCGGGTTGGACTCAAGACGATAGTTACCGGATAAGGCGCAGCGGTCGGGC
TGAACGGGGGGTTCGTGCACACAGCCCAGCTTGGAGCGAACGACCTACACCGAACTGAGATACCTACAGC
GTGAGCTATGAGAAAGCGCCACGCTTCCCGAAGGGAGAAAGGCGGACAGGTATCCGGTAAGCGGCAGGGT
CGGAACAGGAGAGCGCACGAGGGAGCTTCCAGGGGGAAACGCCTGGTATCTTTATAGTCCTGTCGGGTTT
CGCCACCTCTGACTTGAGCGTCGATTTTTGTGATGCTCGTCAGGGGGGCGGAGCCTATGGAAAAACGCCA
GCAACGCGGCCTTTTTACGGTTCCTGGCCTTTTGCTGGCCTTTTGCTCACATGTTCTTTCCTGCGTTATC
CCCTGATTCTGTGGATAACCGTATTACCGCCTTTGAGTGAGCTGATACCGCTCGCCGCAGCCGAACGACC
GAGCGCAGCGAGTCAGTGAGCGAGGAAGCGGAAGAGCGCCCAATACGCAAACCGCCTCTCCCCGCGCGTT
GGCCGATTCATTAATGCAGCTGGCACGACAGGTTTCCCGACTGGAAAGCGGGCAGTGAGCGCAACGCAAT
TAATGTGAGTTAGCTCACTCATTAGGCACCCCAGGCTTTACACTTTATGCTTCCGGCTCGTATGTTGTGT
GGAATTGTGAGCGGATAACAATTTCACACAGGAAACAGCTATGACCATGATTACGCCAAGGTCGACTTAA
CCCTAGAAAGATAATCATATTGTGACGTACGTTAAAGATAATCATGCGTAAAATTGACGCATGTGTTTTA
TCGGTCTGTATATCGAGGTTTATTTATTAATTTGAATAGATATTAAGTTTTATTATATTTACACTTACAT
ACTAATAATAAATTCAACAAACAATTTATTTATGTTTATTTATTTATTAAAAAAAAACAAAAACTCAAAA
TTTCTTCTATAAAGTAACAAAACTTTTAGCAGTGAAAAAAATGCTTTATTTGTGAAATTTGTGATGCTAT
TGCTTTATTTGTAACCATTATAAGCTGCAATAAACAAGTTAACAACAACAATTGCATTCATTTTATGTTT
CAGGTTCAGGGGGAGGTGTGGGAGGTTTTTTAAAGCAAGTAAAACCTCTACAAATGTGGTATGGCTGATT
ATGATCCTCTGGAGATTTAGCCCTCCCACACATAACCAGAGGGCAGCAATTCACGAATCCCAACTGCCGT
CGGCTGTCCATCACTGTCCTTCACTATGGCTTTGATCCCAGGATGCAGATCGAGAAGCACCTGTCGGCAC
CGTCCGCAGGGGCTCAAGATGCCCCTGTTCTCATTTCCGATCGCGACGATACAAGTCAGGTTGCCAGCTG
CCGCAGCAGCAGCAGTGCCCAGCACCACGAGTTCTGCACAAGGTCCCCCAGTAAAATGATATACATTGAC
ACCAGTGAAGATGCGGCCGTCGCTAGAGAGAGCTGCGCTGGCGACGCTGTAGTCTTCAGAGATGGGGATG
CTGTTGATTGTAGCCGTTGCTCTTTCAATGAGGGTGGATTCTTCTTGAGACAAAGGCTTGGCCATGGGGC
CGGGGTTCTCCTCCACGTCGCCGGCCTGCTTCAGCAGGCTGAAGTTGGTGGCGCCGCTGCCCCCGGGGAG
CATGTCAAGGTCAAAATCGTCAAGAGCGTCAGCAGGCAGCATATCAAGGTCAAAGTCGTCAAGGGCATCG
GCTGGGAGCATGTCTAAGTCAAAATCGTCAAGGGCGTCGGTCGGCCCGCCGCTTTCGCACTTTAGCTGTT
TCTCCAGGCCACATATGATTAGTTCCAGGCCGAAAAGGAAGGCAGGTTCGGCTCCCTGCCGGTCGAACAG
CTCAATTGCTTGTTTCAGAAGTGGGGGCATAGAATCGGTGGTAGGTGTCTCTCTTTCCTCTTTTGCTACT
TGATGCTCCTGTTCCTCCAATACGCAGCCCAGTGTAAAGTGGCCCACGGCGGACAGAGCGTACAGTGCGT
TCTCCAGGGAGAAGCCTTGCTGACACAGGAACGCGAGCTGATTTTCCAGGGTTTCGTACTGTTTCTCTGT
TGGGCGGGTGCCGAGATGCACTTTAGCCCCGTCGCGATGTGAGAGGAGAGCACAGCGGTATGACTTGGCG
TTGTTCCGCAGAAAGTCTTGCCATGACTCGCCTTCCAGGGGGCAGGAGTGGGTATGATGCCTGTCCAGCA
TCTCGATTGGCAGGGCATCGAGCAGGGCCCGCTTGTTCTTCACGTGCCAGTACAGGGTAGGCTGCTCAAC
TCCCAGCTTTTGAGCGAGTTTCCTTGTCGTCAGGCCTTCGATACCGACTCCATTGAGTAATTCCAGAGCA
GAGTTTATGACTTTGCTCTTGTCCAGTCTAGACATCTTATCGTCATCGTCTTTGTAATCCATGGTGGCGG
ATCCCGCGTCACGACACCTGTGTTCTGGCGGCAAACCCGTTGCGAAAAAGAACGTTCACGGCGACTACTG
CACTTATATACGGTTCTCCCCCACCCTCGGGAAAAAGGCGGAGCCAGTACACGACATCACTTTCCCAGTT
TACCCCGCGCCACCTTCTCTAGGCACCGGTTCAATTGCCGACCCCTCCCCCCAACTTCTCGGGGACTGTG
GGCGATGTGCGCTCTGCCCACTGACGGGCACCGGAGCCACTCGAGTGGGATTGTAGTTTGAAGATTTCAC
AATTAGAGTGAATGTTGTTTGGTTCGGTTTTGTCACTGTATTTATACTCATTTCCACCTTTTTCTAGAAG
GTCCTAGATGCATCTAGGACCTTCTAGAACATTCTAAACGGCTGCAGGATACGGGTATATAAGCCAATCG
TGTTCAGAGGAAACCAATACACTTTGTTCAAGTGCTTACTGTTCATTCTCTAAACTTCAAGACACCGGTA
C
